>Addgene plasmid #208037 | TRIPZ-CTID195-GSQ-UBnc-PURO | addgene full sequence | sequence record 410268 | Addgene NGS Result
TGGAAGGGCTAATTCACTCCCAAAGAAGACAAGATATCCTTGATCTGTGGATCTACCACACACAAGGCTA
CTTCCCTGATTAGCAGAACTACACACCAGGGCCAGGGGTCAGATATCCACTGACCTTTGGATGGTGCTAC
AAGCTAGTACCAGTTGAGCCAGATAAGGTAGAAGAGGCCAATAAAGGAGAGAACACCAGCTTGTTACACC
CTGTGAGCCTGCATGGGATGGATGACCCGGAGAGAGAAGTGTTAGAGTGGAGGTTTGACAGCCGCCTAGC
ATTTCATCACGTGGCCCGAGAGCTGCATCCGGAGTACTTCAAGAACTGCTGATATCGAGCTTGCTACAAG
GGACTTTCCGCTGGGGACTTTCCAGGGAGGCGTGGCCTGGGCGGGACTGGGGAGTGGCGAGCCCTCAGAT
CCTGCATATAAGCAGCTGCTTTTTGCCTGTACTGGGTCTCTCTGGTTAGACCAGATCTGAGCCTGGGAGC
TCTCTGGCTAACTAGGGAACCCACTGCTTAAGCCTCAATAAAGCTTGCCTTGAGTGCTTCAAGTAGTGTG
TGCCCGTCTGTTGTGTGACTCTGGTAACTAGAGATCCCTCAGACCCTTTTAGTCAGTGTGGAAAATCTCT
AGCAGTGGCGCCCGAACAGGGACTTGAAAGCGAAAGGGAAACCAGAGGAGCTCTCTCGACGCAGGACTCG
GCTTGCTGAAGCGCGCACGGCAAGAGGCGAGGGGCGGCGACTGGTGAGTACGCCAAAAATTTTGACTAGC
GGAGGCTAGAAGGAGAGAGATGGGTGCGAGAGCGTCAGTATTAAGCGGGGGAGAATTAGATCGCGATGGG
AAAAAATTCGGTTAAGGCCAGGGGGAAAGAAAAAATATAAATTAAAACATATAGTATGGGCAAGCAGGGA
GCTAGAACGATTCGCAGTTAATCCTGGCCTGTTAGAAACATCAGAAGGCTGTAGACAAATACTGGGACAG
CTACAACCATCCCTTCAGACAGGATCAGAAGAACTTAGATCATTATATAATACAGTAGCAACCCTCTATT
GTGTGCATCAAAGGATAGAGATAAAAGACACCAAGGAAGCTTTAGACAAGATAGAGGAAGAGCAAAACAA
AAGTAAGACCACCGCACAGCAAGCGGCCGGCCGCTGATCTTCAGACCTGGAGGAGGAGATATGAGGGACA
ATTGGAGAAGTGAATTATATAAATATAAAGTAGTAAAAATTGAACCATTAGGAGTAGCACCCACCAAGGC
AAAGAGAAGAGTGGTGCAGAGAGAAAAAAGAGCAGTGGGAATAGGAGCTTTGTTCCTTGGGTTCTTGGGA
GCAGCAGGAAGCACTATGGGCGCAGCGTCAATGACGCTGACGGTACAGGCCAGACAATTATTGTCTGGTA
TAGTGCAGCAGCAGAACAATTTGCTGAGGGCTATTGAGGCGCAACAGCATCTGTTGCAACTCACAGTCTG
GGGCATCAAGCAGCTCCAGGCAAGAATCCTGGCTGTGGAAAGATACCTAAAGGATCAACAGCTCCTGGGG
ATTTGGGGTTGCTCTGGAAAACTCATTTGCACCACTGCTGTGCCTTGGAATGCTAGTTGGAGTAATAAAT
CTCTGGAACAGATTTGGAATCACACGACCTGGATGGAGTGGGACAGAGAAATTAACAATTACACAAGCTT
AATACACTCCTTAATTGAAGAATCGCAAAACCAGCAAGAAAAGAATGAACAAGAATTATTGGAATTAGAT
AAATGGGCAAGTTTGTGGAATTGGTTTAACATAACAAATTGGCTGTGGTATATAAAATTATTCATAATGA
TAGTAGGAGGCTTGGTAGGTTTAAGAATAGTTTTTGCTGTACTTTCTATAGTGAATAGAGTTAGGCAGGG
ATATTCACCATTATCGTTTCAGACCCACCTCCCAACCCCGAGGGGACCCGACAGGCCCGAAGGAATAGAA
GAAGAAGGTGGAGAGAGAGACAGAGACAGATCCATTCGATTAGTGAACGGATCGGCACTGCGTGCGCCAA
TTCTGCAGACAAATGGCAGTATTCATCCACAATTTTAAAAGAAAAGGGGGGATTGGGGGGTACAGTGCAG
GGGAAAGAATAGTAGACATAATAGCAACAGACATACAAACTAAAGAATTACAAAAACAAATTACAAAAAT
TCAAAATTTTCGGGTTTATTACAGGGACAGCAGAGATCCAGTTTGGTTAGTACCGGGCCCGCTCTAGTCC
GGAATCAGTCCTGCTCCTCGGCCACGAAGTGCACGCAGTTGCCGGCCGGGTCGCGCAGGGCGAACTCCCG
CCCCCACGGCTGCTCGCCGATCTCGGTCATGGCCGGCCCGGAGGCGTCCCGGAAGTTCGTGGACACGACC
TCCGACCACTCGGCGTACAGCTCGTCCAGGCCGCGCACCCACACCCAGGCCAGGGTGTTGTCCGGCACCA
CCTGGTCCTGGACCGCGCTGATGAACAGGGTCACGTCGTCCCGGACCACACCGGCGAAGTCGTCCTCCAC
GAAGTCCCGGGAGAACCCGAGCCGGTCGGTCCAGAACTCGACCGCTCCGGCGACGTCGCGCGCGGTGAGC
ACCGGAACGGCACTGGTCAACTTGGCCATGGTGGCCCTCCTATAGTGAGTCGTATTATACTATGCCGATA
TACTATGCCGATGATTAATTGTCAACACGTGCTGCAGGTCCGAGGTTCTAGACGAGTTTACTCCCTATCA
GTGATAGAGAACGATGTCGAGTTTACTCCCTATCAGTGATAGAGAACGTATGTCGAGTTTACTCCCTATC
AGTGATAGAGAACGTATGTCGAGTTTACTCCCTATCAGTGATAGAGAACGTATGTCGAGTTTATCCCTAT
CAGTGATAGAGAACGTATGTCGAGTTTACTCCCTATCAGTGATAGAGAACGTATGTCGAGGTAGGCGTGT
ACGGTGGGAGGCCTATATAAGCAGAGCTCGTTTAGTGAACCGTCAGATCGCACCGGTGCCACCATGGAAC
AAAAACTCATCTCAGAAGAGGATCTGGGCTCTGGCGGCGATGCTGCACAGATCGTCATTGGCGCCGGGAT
TAACGTGGCTATGAGGCGCGTGGAGGAAAGCGTGGTCAATCAGGGCTGGATCACACTGCAGGAAGCAGGG
ATTAACCTGGACAGGAATACTCTGGCCGCTACGCTGATCCGAGAGCTGCGGGCAGCCCTGGAACTGTTCG
AGCAGGAAGGCCTGGCTCCATATCTGCCACGGTGGGAGAAGCTGGATAACTTCATCAATAGACCCGTGAA
GCTGATCATTGGGGACAAAGAGATTTTCGGGATTAGCCGGGGGATTGATAAACAGGGAGCCCTGCTGCTG
GAACAGGACGGAGTTATCAAACCCTGGATGGGCGGAGAAATCAGTCTGCGGTCTGCCGAAAAGGGGCGCG
CCGGCGGGGGATCTTCCGGAGGCGGGGGATCTTCCGGAGGCGGGCAAATTTCTTACGCAAGTAGAGGGGA
ATTCATGCAGATCTTCGTGAAGACCCTGACTGGTAAGACCATCACTCTCGAAGTGGAGCCGAGTGACACC
ATTGAGAATGTCAAGGCAAAGATCCAAGACAAGGAAGGCATCCCTCCTGACCAGCAGAGGTTGATCTTTG
CTGGGAAACAGCTGGAAGATGGACGCACCCTGTCTGACTACAACATCCAGAAAGAGTCCACCCTGCACCT
GGTCCTCCGTCCTAGAGGTGGTTAAACGCGTAATAAAATACGAAATGTGAGGCCTCCGCGCCGGGTTTTG
GCGCCTCCGCGCCGGGTTTTGGCGCCTCCCGCGGGCGCCCCCCTCCTCACGGCGAGCGCTGCCACGTCAG
ACGAAGGGCGCAGCGAGCGTCCTGATCCTTCCGCCCGGACGCTCAGGACAGCGGCCCGCTGCTCATAAGA
CTCGGCCTTAGAACCCCAGTATCAGCAGAAGGACATTTTAGGACGGGACTTGGGTGACTCTAGGGCACTG
GTTTTCTTTCCAGAGAGCGGAACAGGCGAGGAAAAGTAGTCCCTTCTCGGCGATTCTGCGGAGGGATCTC
CGTGGGGCGGTGAACGCCGATGATTATATAAGGACGCGCCGGGTGTGGCACAGCTAGTTCCGTCGCAGCC
GGGATTTGGGTCGCGGTTCTTGTTTGTGGATCGCTGTGATCGTCACTTGGTGAGTAGCGGGCTGCTGGGC
TGGCCGGGGCTTTCGTGGCCGCCGGGCCGCTCGGTGGGACGGAAGCGTGTGGAGAGACCGCCAAGGGCTG
TAGTCTGGGTCCGCGAGCAAGGTTGCCCTGAACTGGGGGTTGGGGGGAGCGCAGCAAAATGGCGGCTGTT
CCCGAGTCTTGAATGGAAGACGCTTGTGAGGCGGGCTGTGAGGTCGTTGAAACAAGGTGGGGGGCATGGT
GGGCGGCAAGAACCCAAGGTCTTGAGGCCTTCGCTAATGCGGGAAAGCTCTTATTCGGGTGAGATGGGCT
GGGGCACCATCTGGGGACCCTGACGTGAAGTTTGTCACTGACTGGAGAACTCGGTTTGTCGTCTGTTGCG
GGGGCGGCAGTTATGGCGGTGCCGTTGGGCAGTGCACCCGTACCTTTGGGAGCGCGCGCCCTCGTCGTGT
CGTGACGTCACCCGTTCTGTTGGCTTATAATGCAGGGTGGGGCCACCTGCCGGTAGGTGTGCGGTAGGCT
TTTCTCCGTCGCAGGACGCAGGGTTCGGGCCTAGGGTAGGCTCTCCTGAATCGACAGGCGCCGGACCTCT
GGTGAGGGGAGGGATAAGTGAGGCGTCAGTTTCTTTGGTCGGTTTTATGTACCTATCTTCTTAAGTAGCT
GAAGCTCCGGTTTTGAACTATGCGCTCGGGGTTGGCGAGTGTGTTTTGTGAAGTTTTTTAGGCACCTTTT
GAAATGTAATCATTTGGGTCAATATGTAATTTTCAGTGTTAGACTAGTAAATTGTCCGCTAAATTCTGGC
CGTTTTTGGCTTTTTTGTTAGACGCTAGCGGATCCATAACTTCGTATAGTATACATTATACGAAGTTATG
CCACCATGTCTAGGCTGGACAAGAGCAAAGTCATAAACGGAGCTCTGGAATTACTCAATGGTGTCGGTAT
CGAAGGCCTGACGACAAGGAAACTCGCTCAAAAGCTGGGAGTTGAGCAGCCTACCCTGTACTGGCACGTG
AAGAACAAGCGGGCCCTGCTCGATGCCCTGCCAATCGAGATGCTGGACAGGCATCATACCCACTTCTGCC
CCCTGGAAGGCGAGTCATGGCAAGACTTTCTGCGGAACAACGCCAAGTCATACCGCTGTGCTCTCCTCTC
ACATCGCGACGGGGCTAAAGTGCATCTCGGCACCCGCCCAACAGAGAAACAGTACGAAACCCTGGAAAAT
CAGCTCGCGTTCCTGTGTCAGCAAGGCTTCTCCCTGGAGAACGCACTGTACGCTCTGTCCGCCGTGGGCC
ACTTTACACTGGGCTGCGTATTGGAGGAACAGGAGCATCAAGTAGCAAAAGAGGAAAGAGAGACACCTAC
CACCGATTCTATGCCCCCACTTCTGAGACAAGCAATTGAGCTGTTCGACCGGCAGGGAGCCGAACCTGCC
TTCCTTTTCGGCCTGGAACTAATCATATGTGGCCTGGAGAAACAGCTAAAGTGCGAAAGCGGCGGGCCGA
CCGACGCCCTTGACGATTTTGACTTAGACATGCTCCCAGCCGATGCCCTTGACGATTTTGACCTTGACAT
GCTCCCCGGGTAAATAACTTCGTATAGTATACATTATACGAAGTTATGGATCCGCGGCCGCAAATTCCGC
CCCTCTCCCTCCCCCCCCCCTAACGTTACTGGCCGAAGCCGCTTGGAATAAGGCCGGTGTGCGTTTGTCT
ATATGTTATTTTCCACCATATTGCCGTCTTTTGGCAATGTGAGGGCCCGGAAACCTGGCCCTGTCTTCTT
GACGAGCATTCCTAGGGGTCTTTCCCCTCTCGCCAAAGGAATGCAAGGTCTGTTGAATGTCGTGAAGGAA
GCAGTTCCTCTGGAAGCTTCTTGAAGACAAACAACGTCTGTAGCGACCCTTTGCAGGCAGCGGAACCCCC
CACCTGGCGACAGGTGCCTCTGCGGCCAAAAGCCACGTGTATAAGATACACCTGCAAAGGCGGCACAACC
CCAGTGCCACGTTGTGAGTTGGATAGTTGTGGAAAGAGTCAAATGGCTCTCCTCAAGCGTATTCAACAAG
GGGCTGAAGGATGCCCAGAAGGTACCCCATTGTATGGGATCTGATCTGGGGCCTCGGTGCACATGCTTTA
CATGTGTTTAGTCGAGGTTAAAAAAACGTCTAGGCCCCCCGAACCACGGGGACGTGGTTTTCCTTTGAAA
AACACGATAATACCATGGCCACCGAGTACAAGCCCACGGTGCGCCTCGCCACCCGCGACGACGTCCCCCG
GGCCGTACGCACCCTCGCCGCCGCGTTCGCCGACTACCCCGCCACGCGCCACACCGTCGACCCGGACCGC
CACATCGAGCGGGTCACCGAGCTGCAAGAACTCTTCCTCACGCGCGTCGGGCTCGACATCGGCAAGGTGT
GGGTCGCGGACGACGGCGCCGCGGTGGCGGTCTGGACCACGCCGGAGAGCGTCGAAGCGGGGGCGGTGTT
CGCCGAGATCGGCTCGCGCATGGCCGAGTTGAGCGGTTCCCGGCTGGCCGCGCAGCAACAGATGGAAGGC
CTCCTGGCGCCGCACCGGCCCAAGGAGCCCGCGTGGTTCCTGGCCACCGTCGGCGTCTCGCCCGACCACC
AGGGCAAGGGTCTGGGCAGCGCCGTCGTGCTCCCCGGAGTGGAGGCGGCCGAGCGCGCTGGGGTGCCCGC
CTTCCTGGAGACCTCCGCGCCCCGCAACCTCCCCTTCTACGAGCGGCTCGGCTTCACCGTCACCGCCGAC
GTCGAGGTGCCCGAAGGACCGCGCACCTGGTGCATGACCCGCAAGCCCGGTGCCTGAGTTCGCGTCTGGA
ACAATCAACCTCTGGATTACAAAATTTGTGAAAGATTGACTGGTATTCTTAACTATGTTGCTCCTTTTAC
GCTATGTGGATACGCTGCTTTAATGCCTTTGTATCATGCTATTGCTTCCCGTATGGCTTTCATTTTCTCC
TCCTTGTATAAATCCTGGTTGCTGTCTCTTTATGAGGAGTTGTGGCCCGTTGTCAGGCAACGTGGCGTGG
TGTGCACTGTGTTTGCTGACGCAACCCCCACTGGTTGGGGCATTGCCACCACCTGTCAGCTCCTTTCCGG
GACTTTCGCTTTCCCCCTCCCTATTGCCACGGCGGAACTCATCGCCGCCTGCCTTGCCCGCTGCTGGACA
GGGGCTCGGCTGTTGGGCACTGACAATTCCGTGGTGTTGTCGGGGAAGCTGACGTCCTTTCCATGGCTGC
TCGCCTGTGTTGCCACCTGGATTCTGCGCGGGACGTCCTTCTGCTACGTCCCTTCGGCCCTCAATCCAGC
GGACCTTCCTTCCCGCGGCCTGCTGCCGGCTCTGCGGCCTCTTCCGCGTCTTCGCCTTCGCCCTCAGACG
AGTCGGATCTCCCTTTGGGCCGCCTCCCCGCCTGGAATTAATTCTGCAGTCGAGACCTAGAAAAACATGG
AGCAATCACAAGTAGCAATACAGCAGCTACCAATGCTGATTGTGCCTGGCTAGAAGCACAAGAGGAGGAG
GAGGTGGGTTTTCCAGTCACACCTCAGGTACCTTTAAGACCAATGACTTACAAGGCAGCTGTAGATCTTA
GCCACTTTTTAAAAGAAAAGAGGGGACTGGAAGGGCTAATTCACTCCCAACGAAGACAAGATCTGCTTTT
TGCTTGTACTGGGTCTCTCTGGTTAGACCAGATCTGAGCCTGGGAGCTCTCTGGCTAACTAGGGAACCCA
CTGCTTAAGCCTCAATAAAGCTTGCCTTGAGTGCTTCAAGTAGTGTGTGCCCGTCTGTTGTGTGACTCTG
GTAACTAGAGATCCCTCAGACCCTTTTAGTCAGTGTGGAAAATCTCTAGCAGTAGTAGTTCATGTCATCT
TATTATTCAGTATTTATAACTTGCAAAGAAATGAATATCAGAGAGTGAGAGGCCTTGACATTGTTTAAAC
CCGCTGATCAGCCTCGACTGTGCCTTCTAGTTGCCAGCCATCTGTTGTTTGCCCCTCCCCCGTGCCTTCC
TTGACCCTGGAAGGTGCCACTCCCACTGTCCTTTCCTAATAAAATGAGGAAATTGCATCGCATTGTCTGA
GTAGGTGTCATTCTATTCTGGGGGGTGGGGTGGGGCAGGACAGCAAGGGGGAGGATTGGGAAGACAATAG
CAGGCATGCTGGGGATGCGGTGGGCTCTATGGCTTCTGAGGCGGAAAGAACCAGCTGGGGCTCTAGGGGG
TATCCCC
[124 nt withheld, positions 8408-8531]
C
[91 nt withheld, positions 8533-8623]
A
[49 nt withheld, positions 8625-8673]
CCTTTGACGTTGGAGTCCACGTTCTTT
[37 nt withheld, positions 8701-8737]
ACCCTATCTCGGTCTATTCTTTTGATTTATAAGGGATTTTGCCGATTTCGGCCTATTGGTTAAAAAATGA
GCTGATTTAACAAAAATTTAACGCGAATTAATTCTGTGGAATGTGTGTCAGTTAGGGTGTGGAAAGTCCC
CAGGCTCCCCAGCAGGCAGAAGTATGCAAAGCATGCATCTCAATTAGTCAGCAACCAGGTGTGGAAAGTC
CCCAGGCTCCCCAGCAGGCAGAAGTATGCAAAGCATGCATCTCAATTAGTCAGCAACCATAGTCCCGCCC
CTAACTCCGCCCATCCCGCCCCTAACTCCGCCCAGTTCCGCCCATTCTCCGCCCCATGGCTGACTAATTT
TTTTTATTTATGCAGAGGCCGAGGCCGCCTCTGCCTCTGAGCTATTCCAGAAGTAGTGAGGAGGCTTTTT
TGGAGGCCTAGGCTTTTGCAAAAAGCTCCCGGGAGCTTGTATATCCATTTTCGGATCTGATCAGCACGTG
ATGAAAAAGCCTGAACTCACCGCGACGTCTGTCGAGAAGTTTCTGATCGAAAAGTTCGACAGCGTCTCCG
ACCTGATGCAGCTCTCGGAGGGCGAAGAATCTCGTGCTTTCAGCTTCGATGTAGGAGGGCGTGGATATGT
CCTGCGGGTAAATAGCTGCGCCGATGGTTTCTACAAAGATCGTTATGTTTATCGGCACTTTGCATCGGCC
GCGCTCCCGATTCCGGAAGTGCTTGACATTGGGGAATTAATTCAGCGAGAGCCTGACCTATTGCATCTCC
CGCCGTGCACAGGGTGTCACGTTGCAAGACCTGCCTGAAACCGAACTGCCCGCTGTTCTGCAGCCGGTCG
CGGAGGCCATGGATGCGATCGCTGCGGCCGATCTTAGCCAGACGAGCGGGTTCGGCCCATTCGGACCGCA
AGGAATCGGTCAATACACTACATGGCGTGATTTCATATGCGCGATTGCTGATCCCCATGTGTATCACTGG
CAAACTGTGATGGACGACACCGTCAGTGCGTCCGTCGCGCAGGCTCTCGATGAGCTGATGCTTTGGGCCG
AGGACTGCCCCGAAGTCCGGCACCTCGTGCACGCGGATTTCGGCTCCAACAATGTCCTGACGGACAATGG
CCGCATAACAGCGGTCATTGACTGGAGCGAGGCGATGTTCGGGGATTCCCAATACGAGGTCGCCAACATC
TTCTTCTGGAGGCCGTGGTTGGCTTGTATGGAGCAGCAGACGCGCTACTTCGAGCGGAGGCATCCGGAGC
TTGCAGGATCGCCGCGGCTCCGGGCGTATATGCTCCGCATTGGTCTTGACCAACTCTATCAGAGCTTGGT
TGACGGCAATTTCGATGATGCAGCTTGGGCGCAGGGTCGATGCGACGCAATCGTCCGATCCGGAGCCGGG
ACTGTCGGGCGTACACAAATCGCCCGCAGAAGCGCGGCCGTCTGGACCGATGGCTGTGTAGAAGTACTCG
CCGATAGTGGAAACCGACGCCCCAGCACTCGTCCGAGGGCAAAGGAATAGCACGTGCTACGAGATTTCGA
TTCCACCGCCGCCTTCTATGAAAGGTTGGGCTTCGGAATCGTTTTCCGGGACGCCGGCTGGATGATCCTC
CAGCGCGGGGATCTCATGCTGGAGTTCTTCGCCCACCCCAACTTGTTTATTGCAGCTTATAATGGTTACA
AATAAAGCAATAGCATCACAAATTTCACAAATAAAGCATTTTTTTCACTGCATTCTAGTTGTGGTTTGTC
CAAACTCATCAATGTATCTTATCATGTCTGTATACCGTCGACCTCTAGCTAGAGCTTGGCGTAATCATGG
TCATAGCTGTTTCCTGTGTGAAATTGTTATCCGCTCACAATTCCACACAACATACGAGCCGGAAGCATAA
AGTGTAAAGCCTGGGGTGCCTAATGAGTGAGCTAACTCACATTAATTGCGTTGCGCTCACTGCCCGCTTT
CCAGTCGGGAAACCTGTCGTGCCAGCTGCATTAATGAATCGGCCAACGCGCGGGGAGAGGCGGTTTGCGT
ATTGGGCGCTCTTCCGCTTCCTCGCTCACTGACTCGCTGCGCTCGGTCGTTCGGCTGCGGCGAGCGGTAT
CAGCTCACTCAAAGGCGGTAATACGGTTATCCACAGAATCAGGGGATAACGCAGGAAAGAACATGTGAGC
AAAAGGCCAGCAAAAGGCCAGGAACCGTAAAAAGGCCGCGTTGCTGGCGTTTTTCCATAGGCTCCGCCCC
CCTGACGAGCATCACAAAAATCGACGCTCAAGTCAGAGGTGGCGAAACCCGACAGGACTATAAAGATACC
AGGCGTTTCCCCCTGGAAGCTCCCTCGTGCGCTCTCCTGTTCCGACCCTGCCGCTTACCGGATACCTGTC
CGCCTTTCTCCCTTCGGGAAGCGTGGCGCTTTCTCATAGCTCACGCTGTAGGTATCTCAGTTCGGTGTAG
GTCGTTCGCTCCAAGCTGGGCTGTGTGCACGAACCCCCCGTTCAGCCCGACCGCTGCGCCTTATCCGGTA
ACTATCGTCTTGAGTCCAACCCGGTAAGACACGACTTATCGCCACTGGCAGCAGCCACTGGTAACAGGAT
TAGCAGAGCGAGGTATGTAGGCGGTGCTACAGAGTTCTTGAAGTGGTGGCCTAACTACGGCTACACTAGA
AGAACAGTATTTGGTATCTGCGCTCTGCTGAAGCCAGTTACCTTCGGAAAAAGAGTTGGTAGCTCTTGAT
CCGGCAAACAAACCACCGCTGGTAGCGGTGGTTTTTTTGTTTGCAAGCAGCAGATTACGCGCAGAAAAAA
AGGATCTCAAGAAGATCCTTTGATCTTTTCTACGGGGTCTGACGCTCAGTGGAACGAAAACTCACGTTAA
GGGATTTTGGTCATGAGATTATCAAAAAGGATCTTCACCTAGATCCTTTTAAATTAAAAATGAAGTTTTA
AATCAATCTAAAGTATATATGAGTAAACTTGGTCTGACAGTTACCAATGCTTAATCAGTGAGGCACCTAT
CTCAGCGATCTGTCTATTTCGTTCATCCATAGTTGCCTGACTCCCCGTCGTGTAGATAACTACGATACGG
GAGGGCTTACCATCTGGCCCCAGTGCTGCAATGATACCGCGAGACCCACGCTCACCGGCTCCAGATTTAT
CAGCAATAAACCAGCCAGCCGGAAGGGCCGAGCGCAGAAGTGGTCCTGCAACTTTATCCGCCTCCATCCA
GTCTATTAATTGTTGCCGGGAAGCTAGAGTAAGTAGTTCGCCAGTTAATAGTTTGCGCAACGTTGTTGCC
ATTGCTACAGGCATCGTGGTGTCACGCTCGTCGTTTGGTATGGCTTCATTCAGCTCCGGTTCCCAACGAT
CAAGGCGAGTTACATGATCCCCCATGTTGTGCAAAAAAGCGGTTAGCTCCTTCGGTCCTCCGATCGTTGT
CAGAAGTAAGTTGGCCGCAGTGTTATCACTCATGGTTATGGCAGCACTGCATAATTCTCTTACTGTCATG
CCATCCGTAAGATGCTTTTCTGTGACTGGTGAGTACTCAACCAAGTCATTCTGAGAATAGTGTATGCGGC
GACCGAGTTGCTCTTGCCCGGCGTCAATACGGGATAATACCGCGCCACATAGCAGAACTTTAAAAGTGCT
CATCATTGGAAAACGTTCTTCGGGGCGAAAACTCTCAAGGATCTTACCGCTGTTGAGATCCAGTTCGATG
TAACCCACTCGTGCACCCAACTGATCTTCAGCATCTTTTACTTTCACCAGCGTTTCTGGGTGAGCAAAAA
CAGGAAGGCAAAATGCCGCAAAAAAGGGAATAAGGGCGACACGGAAATGTTGAATACTCATACTCTTCCT
TTTTCAATATTATTGAAGCATTTATCAGGGTTATTGTCTCATGAGCGGATACATATTTGAATGTATTTAG
AAAAATAAACAAATAGGGGTTCCGCGCACATTTCCCCGAAAAGTGCCACCTGACGTCGACGGATCGGGAG
ATCAACTTGTTTATTGCAGCTTATAATGGTTACAAATAAAGCAATAGCATCACAAATTTCACAAATAAAG
CATTTTTTTCACTGCATTCTAGTTGTGGTTTGTCCAAACTCATCAATGTATCTTATCATGTCTGGATCAA
CTGGATAACTCAAGCTAACCAAAATCATCCCAAACTTCCCACCCCATACCCTATTACCACTGCCAATTAC
CTGTGGTTTCATTTACTCTAAACCTGTGATTCCTCTGAATTATTTTCATTTTAAAGAAATTGTATTTGTT
AAATATGTACTACAAACTTAGTAGT
Features (pLannotate 1.2.2; 36 found; start..end, strand, type, name):
    377..634     +  LTR            5' LTR (truncated): truncated 5' long terminal repeat (LTR) from HIV-1
    681..806     +  misc_feature   HIV-1 Ψ: packaging signal of human immunodeficiency virus type 1
    790..1128    +  CDS            HIV-1 gag (fragment): gag protein from human immunodeficiency virus 1; gag
   1303..1536    +  misc_feature   RRE: The Rev response element (RRE) of HIV-1 allows for Rev-dependent mRNA export from the nucleus to the cytoplasm.
   1913..2013    +  CDS            Rev (fragment): human immunodeficiency virus 1 (HIV-1) Rev protein; rev; enhances nuclear export of unspliced and incompletely spliced viral mRNAs
   2063..2180    +  misc_feature   cPPT/CTS: central polypurine tract and central termination sequence of HIV-1
   2245..2619    -  CDS            BleoR: antibiotic-binding protein; Sh ble from Streptoalloteichus hindustanus; confers resistance to bleomycin, phleomycin, and Zeocin™
   2639..2686    -  promoter       EM7 promoter: synthetic bacterial promoter&nbsp
   2713..2991    +  promoter       tight TRE promoter (fragment): Tet-responsive promoter PTight, consisting of seven tet operator sequences followed by the minimal CMV promoter
   3046..3423    +  CDS            miniTurbo (fragment): N-terminally truncated mutant of the E. coli biotin ligase BioID engineered for improved catalytic efficiency (Branon et al., 2018)
   3505..3732    +  CDS            ubiquitin: human ubiquitin C; Homo sapiens UBC
   3783..4993    +  promoter       UbC promoter: human ubiquitin C promoter
   5006..5039    +  protein_bind   loxP511: Cre-mediated recombination occurs in the 8-bp core sequence (GTATACAT). loxP511 sites are compatible with each other, but incompatible with wild-type loxP sites. Cre recombinase
   5046..5753    +  CDS            rtTA3: reverse tetracycline transactivator 3 activates expression from Tet-responsive promoters in the presence of doxycycline
   5754..5787    +  protein_bind   loxP511: Cre-mediated recombination occurs in the 8-bp core sequence (GTATACAT). loxP511 sites are compatible with each other, but incompatible with wild-type loxP sites. Cre recombinase
   5810..6382    +  misc_feature   IRES: internal ribosome entry site (IRES) of the encephalomyocarditis virus (EMCV)
   6391..6987    +  CDS            PuroR: puromycin N-acetyltransferase; pac from Streptomyces alboniger; confers resistance to puromycin
   7003..7591    +  misc_feature   WPRE: woodchuck hepatitis virus posttranscriptional regulatory element
   7608..7796    +  CDS            nef (fragment): NEF_HV1Z2 - Experimental evidence at protein level: Swiss-Prot protein existence level 1. Extracellular Nef protein targets CD4(+) T-lymphocytes for apoptosis by interacting with CXCR4 surface receptors. From Human immunodeficiency virus type 1 group M subtype D (isolate Z2/CDC-Z34) (HIV-1).
   7798..8031    +  LTR            3' LTR (ΔU3): self-inactivating 3' long terminal repeat (LTR) from HIV-1
   8138..8362    +  polyA_signal   bGH poly(A) signal: bovine growth hormone polyadenylation signal
   8366..8387    +  promoter       SV40 promoter (fragment): SV40 enhancer and early promoter
   8408..8836    +  rep_origin     f1 ori (sequence partly withheld): f1 bacteriophage origin of replication; arrow indicates direction of (+) strand synthesis
   8850..9179    +  promoter       SV40 promoter: SV40 enhancer and early promoter
   9228..10257   +  CDS            HygR (fragment): aminoglycoside phosphotransferase from E. coli; aph(4)-Ia; confers resistance to hygromycin
  10267..10392   +  CDS            ble (fragment): BLE_KLEPN - Experimental evidence at protein level: Swiss-Prot protein existence level 1. Binding protein with a strong affinity to the bleomycin family of antibiotics. Binds to CL990; an antimitotic-antibiotic compound. From Klebsiella pneumoniae.
  10387..10508   +  polyA_signal   SV40 poly(A) signal: SV40 polyadenylation signal
  10579..10601   -  protein_bind   lac operator (fragment): The lac repressor binds to the lac operator to inhibit transcription in E. coli. This inhibition can be relieved by adding lactose or isopropyl-β-D-thiogalactopyranoside (IPTG). lac repressor encoded by lacI
  10605..10635   -  promoter       lac promoter: promoter for the E. coli lac operon
  10650..10671   -  protein_bind   CAP binding site: CAP binding activates transcription in the presence of cAMP. E. coli catabolite activator protein
  10684..10776   -  CDS            lacI (fragment): lac repressor; lacI; The lac repressor binds to the lac operator to inhibit transcription in E. coli. This inhibition can be relieved by adding lactose or isopropyl-β-D-thiogalactopyranoside (IPTG).
  10959..11547   -  rep_origin     ori: high-copy-number ColE1/pMB1/pBR322/pUC origin of replication
  11718..12578   -  CDS            AmpR: β-lactamase; bla; confers resistance to ampicillin, carbenicillin, and related antibiotics
  12579..12683   -  promoter       AmpR promoter: bla
  12731..12865   +  polyA_signal   SV40 poly(A) signal: SV40 polyadenylation signal
  13032..329     +  CDS            nef (fragment) (across the origin): NEF_HV1BR - Experimental evidence at protein level: Swiss-Prot protein existence level 1. Extracellular Nef protein targets CD4(+) T-lymphocytes for apoptosis by interacting with CXCR4 surface receptors (PubMed:14990729). From Human immunodeficiency virus type 1 group M subtype B (isolate BRU/LAI) (HIV-1).
