[The description below was written by a language model from this plasmid's Addgene catalogue record and pLannotate feature annotations shown in this document.]
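Description:
TRIPZ-CTID195-GSQ-UBnc-PURO is a doxycycline-inducible HIV-1-based lentiviral vector built on the TRIPZ backbone for expressing a split-TurboID–ubiquitin fusion in mammalian cells. It is propagated in E. coli through a high-copy ColE1/pUC-type origin with ampicillin resistance. The annotated sequence also shows an f1 origin and an EM7-driven bleomycin/Zeocin resistance gene, plus an SV40-promoter cassette carrying a hygromycin resistance fragment outside the viral region, although the catalogue lists only puromycin as the mammalian marker. The lentiviral elements comprise a truncated 5' LTR, Ψ packaging signal, RRE, cPPT/CTS, WPRE and a self-inactivating ΔU3 3' LTR. The depositors note that packaging works more efficiently when Tat is supplied together with second-generation gag/pol and envelope helper plasmids.

The payload sits downstream of a tight Tet-responsive promoter. It consists of the C-terminal fragment of split TurboID (annotated as a miniTurbo fragment, with a Myc tag listed in the catalogue) fused to the N-terminus of human ubiquitin (UBC); the "GSQ" in the name presumably denotes a linker. The ubiquitin carries the L73P "non-cleavable" mutation, which suppresses removal by deubiquitinases. A separate human UbC promoter drives rtTA3, flanked by loxP511 sites, followed by an EMCV IRES and the puromycin resistance gene. Transduced cells can therefore be selected with puromycin and constitutively produce the transactivator that switches on the fusion when doxycycline is added.

The construct is intended for Ubiquitin-ID, an adaptation of the SUMO-ID strategy. When paired with a protein of interest fused to the complementary N-terminal TurboID half, biotin ligase activity is reconstituted only when the two come together, so proximal ubiquitin-dependent interactors become biotinylated. The ubiquitin module can be excised and exchanged by restriction digestion.
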