Addgene plasmid #208037: TRIPZ-CTID195-GSQ-UBnc-PURO
Purpose: Enables inducible expression of C-terminal Split-TurboID-fused UBnc, to perform Ubiquitin-ID; nc = non-cleavable mutation; selection with puromycin
Depositing lab: Rosa Barrio & James Sutherland. Depositing organization: CIC bioGUNE. Publication: Identification of proximal SUMO-dependent interactors using SUMO-ID. Barroso-Gomila O, Trulsson F, Muratore V, Canosa I, Merino-Cacho L, Cortazar AR, Perez C, Azkargorta M, Iloro I, Carracedo A, Aransay AM, Elortza F, Mayor U, Vertegaal ACO, Barrio R, Sutherland JD. Nat Commun. 2021 Nov 18;12(1):6671. doi: 10.1038/s41467-021-26807-6. PubMed 34795231.
Backbone
  Vector backbone: TRIPZ
  Backbone manufacturer: Open Biosystems
  Vector type: Lentiviral
  Selectable markers: Puromycin
Growth in bacteria
  Bacterial resistance: Ampicillin, 100 μg/mL
  Growth temperature: 30°C
  Growth strain: NEB Stable
  Copy number: High Copy
Gene/Insert
  Gene/Insert name: Ubnc
  Species: H. sapiens (human)
  Mutation: L73P Mutation near C-terminus suppresses cleavage by SENPs/DUBs
  Entrez Gene: UBC (a.k.a. HMG20)
  Promoter: tetO/UBC
  Tag / fusion protein: Myc, C-terminal Split-TurboID (N terminal on insert)
  Cloning method: Gibson Cloning
Resource information
  A portion of this plasmid was derived from a plasmid made by: TurboID fragments derived from Addgene ID # 107169 (Ting Lab).
Terms and licenses: Academic/Nonprofit Terms; Industry Terms: Not Available to Industry
Depositor comments: Lentiviral packaging of TRIPZ is more efficient with TAT expression (e.g using pcDNA1-TatHIV Addgene ID: 138478) and 2nd generation gag/pol/env combination (e.g. using PSPAX2 Addgene ID: 12260 and pMD2.G Addgene ID: 12259); UBnc is excisable using EcoR1-Mlu1.
How to cite: TRIPZ-CTID195-GSQ-UBnc-PURO was a gift from Rosa Barrio & James Sutherland (Addgene plasmid # 208037 ; http://n2t.net/addgene:208037 ; RRID:Addgene_208037)
